Addgene plasmid #171692: pEF1a-nSpCas9-NG
Purpose: Expresses nSpCas9-NG in mammalian cells
Depositing lab: Jia Chen. Depositing organization: ShanghaiTech University. Publication: Eliminating base-editor-induced genome-wide and transcriptome-wide off-target mutations. Wang L, Xue W, Zhang H, Gao R, Qiu H, Wei J, Zhou L, Lei YN, Wu X, Li X, Liu C, Wu J, Chen Q, Ma H, Huang X, Cai C, Zhang Y, Yang B, Yin H, Yang L, Chen J. Nat Cell Biol. 2021 May 10. pii: 10.1038/s41556-021-00671-4. doi: 10.1038/s41556-021-00671-4. PubMed 33972728.
Backbone
  Vector backbone: pEF1a
  Vector type: Mammalian Expression, CRISPR
Growth in bacteria
  Bacterial resistance: Ampicillin, 100 μg/mL
  Growth temperature: 37°C
  Growth strain: DH5alpha
  Copy number: High Copy
Gene/Insert
  Gene/Insert name: nSpCas9-NG (alt name: nSpCas9-NG-NLS)
  Species: S. pyogenes
  Insert size (bp): 4140
  Mutation: D10A/L1111R/D1135V/G1218R/E1219F/A1322R/R1335V/T1337R
  Promoter: EF1a
  Cloning method: Restriction Enzyme; 5′ cloning site Unknown (unknown if destroyed)
Terms and licenses: Academic/Nonprofit Terms; Industry Terms: Not Available to Industry
How to cite: pEF1a-nSpCas9-NG was a gift from Jia Chen (Addgene plasmid # 171692 ; http://n2t.net/addgene:171692 ; RRID:Addgene_171692)
