[The description below was written by a language model from this plasmid's Addgene catalogue record and pLannotate feature annotations shown in this document.]
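Description:
pEF1a-nSpCas9-NG is a 7,145 nt mammalian expression plasmid for CRISPR work, built on a pEF1a backbone and intended for delivery into mammalian cells, where it expresses a nickase form of the PAM-relaxed Streptococcus pyogenes Cas9 variant SpCas9-NG. It is propagated in E. coli as a high-copy plasmid through a ColE1/pUC-type origin and selected with ampicillin via the β-lactamase gene and its native promoter. Remnants of cloning-vector sequence (lac promoter and operator, CAP binding site, and fragments of lacI, an SV40 promoter, a pBluescript polylinker and the pBR322 bom region) are also annotated. These appear to be backbone carry-over rather than functional parts of the expression unit. No mammalian selection marker or guide RNA cassette is annotated.

The payload is a single transcription unit in which the human EF-1α core promoter drives the roughly 4.1 kb Cas9 open reading frame, terminated by the bovine growth hormone polyadenylation signal. The automated annotation splits the coding sequence into an N-terminal "dCas9" piece carrying D10A and a C-terminal Cas9 piece, but these are contiguous and represent one protein. D10A inactivates the RuvC domain, and no HNH-inactivating mutation is recorded, so the enzyme nicks only one DNA strand. The remaining substitutions (L1111R, D1135V, G1218R, E1219F, A1322R, R1335V, T1337R) are the SpCas9-NG set, which relaxes PAM recognition from NGG to NG. The alternative insert name indicates a fused nuclear localization signal, although it is not separately annotated.

The plasmid comes from a study on eliminating genome-wide and transcriptome-wide off-target mutations caused by base editors. The record does not state its exact role there beyond expressing the nickase in mammalian cells, and a guide RNA would have to be supplied from a separate construct.
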