Features (pLannotate 1.2.2; 14 found; start..end, strand, type, name):
      1..212     +  promoter       EF-1α core promoter: core promoter for human elongation factor EF-1α
    267..1868    +  CDS            dCas9(N): N-terminal portion of catalytically inactive Streptococcus pyogenes dCas9 carrying the D10A mutation (Zetsche et al., 2015)
   1869..4367    +  CDS            Cas9(C): C-terminal portion of Streptococcus pyogenes Cas9 (Zetsche et al., 2015)
   4455..4679    +  polyA_signal   bGH poly(A) signal: bovine growth hormone polyadenylation signal
   4683..4704    +  promoter       SV40 promoter (fragment): SV40 enhancer and early promoter
   4709..4725    +  misc_feature   MCS (fragment): pBluescript multiple cloning site
   4774..4790    -  protein_bind   lac operator: The lac repressor binds to the lac operator to inhibit transcription in E. coli. This inhibition can be relieved by adding lactose or isopropyl-β-D-thiogalactopyranoside (IPTG). lac repressor encoded by lacI
   4798..4828    -  promoter       lac promoter: promoter for the E. coli lac operon
   4843..4864    -  protein_bind   CAP binding site: CAP binding activates transcription in the presence of cAMP. E. coli catabolite activator protein
   4877..4969    -  CDS            lacI (fragment): lac repressor; lacI; The lac repressor binds to the lac operator to inhibit transcription in E. coli. This inhibition can be relieved by adding lactose or isopropyl-β-D-thiogalactopyranoside (IPTG).
   5152..5740    -  rep_origin     ori: high-copy-number ColE1/pMB1/pBR322/pUC origin of replication
   5911..6771    -  CDS            AmpR: β-lactamase; bla; confers resistance to ampicillin, carbenicillin, and related antibiotics
   6772..6876    -  promoter       AmpR promoter: bla
   6947..6991    -  misc_feature   bom (fragment): basis of mobility region from pBR322
>Addgene plasmid #171692 | pEF1a-nSpCas9-NG | addgene full sequence | sequence record 339138 | Addgene NGS Result
GGGCAGAGCGCACATCGCCCACAGTCCCCGAGAAGTTGGGGGGAGGGGTCGGCAATTGAACCGGTGCCTA
GAGAAGGTGGCGCGGGGTAAACTGGGAAAGTGATGTCGTGTACTGGCTCCGCCTTTTTCCCGAGGGTGGG
GGAGAACCGTATATAAGTGCAGTAGTCGCCGTGAACGTTCTTTTTCGCAACGGGTTTGCCGCCAGAACAC
AGGTGTCGTGACGCGGTTCCGGTTAAGGTGAACGCGTGCAGGCTGGCGCCACCATGGACAAGAAGTACAG
CATCGGCCTGGCCATCGGCACCAACTCTGTGGGCTGGGCCGTGATCACCGACGAGTACAAGGTGCCCAGC
AAGAAATTCAAGGTGCTGGGCAACACCGACCGGCACAGCATCAAGAAGAACCTGATCGGAGCCCTGCTGT
TCGACAGCGGCGAAACAGCCGAGGCCACCCGGCTGAAGAGAACCGCCAGAAGAAGATACACCAGACGGAA
GAACCGGATCTGCTATCTGCAAGAGATCTTCAGCAACGAGATGGCCAAGGTGGACGACAGCTTCTTCCAC
AGACTGGAAGAGTCCTTCCTGGTGGAAGAGGATAAGAAGCACGAGCGGCACCCCATCTTCGGCAACATCG
TGGACGAGGTGGCCTACCACGAGAAGTACCCCACCATCTACCACCTGAGAAAGAAACTGGTGGACAGCAC
CGACAAGGCCGACCTGCGGCTGATCTATCTGGCCCTGGCCCACATGATCAAGTTCCGGGGCCACTTCCTG
ATCGAGGGCGACCTGAACCCCGACAACAGCGACGTGGACAAGCTGTTCATCCAGCTGGTGCAGACCTACA
ACCAGCTGTTCGAGGAAAACCCCATCAACGCCAGCGGCGTGGACGCCAAGGCCATCCTGTCTGCCAGACT
GAGCAAGAGCAGACGGCTGGAAAATCTGATCGCCCAGCTGCCCGGCGAGAAGAAGAATGGCCTGTTCGGA
AACCTGATTGCCCTGAGCCTGGGCCTGACCCCCAACTTCAAGAGCAACTTCGACCTGGCCGAGGATGCCA
AACTGCAGCTGAGCAAGGACACCTACGACGACGACCTGGACAACCTGCTGGCCCAGATCGGCGACCAGTA
CGCCGACCTGTTTCTGGCCGCCAAGAACCTGTCCGACGCCATCCTGCTGAGCGACATCCTGAGAGTGAAC
ACCGAGATCACCAAGGCCCCCCTGAGCGCCTCTATGATCAAGAGATACGACGAGCACCACCAGGACCTGA
CCCTGCTGAAAGCTCTCGTGCGGCAGCAGCTGCCTGAGAAGTACAAAGAGATTTTCTTCGACCAGAGCAA
GAACGGCTACGCCGGCTACATTGACGGCGGAGCCAGCCAGGAAGAGTTCTACAAGTTCATCAAGCCCATC
CTGGAAAAGATGGACGGCACCGAGGAACTGCTCGTGAAGCTGAACAGAGAGGACCTGCTGCGGAAGCAGC
GGACCTTCGACAACGGCAGCATCCCCCACCAGATCCACCTGGGAGAGCTGCACGCCATTCTGCGGCGGCA
GGAAGATTTTTACCCATTCCTGAAGGACAACCGGGAAAAGATCGAGAAGATCCTGACCTTCCGCATCCCC
TACTACGTGGGCCCTCTGGCCAGGGGAAACAGCAGATTCGCCTGGATGACCAGAAAGAGCGAGGAAACCA
TCACCCCCTGGAACTTCGAGGAAGTGGTGGACAAGGGCGCTTCCGCCCAGAGCTTCATCGAGCGGATGAC
CAACTTCGATAAGAACCTGCCCAACGAGAAGGTGCTGCCCAAGCACAGCCTGCTGTACGAGTACTTCACC
GTGTATAACGAGCTGACCAAAGTGAAATACGTGACCGAGGGAATGAGAAAGCCCGCCTTCCTGAGCGGCG
AGCAGAAAAAGGCCATCGTGGACCTGCTGTTCAAGACCAACCGGAAAGTGACCGTGAAGCAGCTGAAAGA
GGACTACTTCAAGAAAATCGAGTGCTTCGACTCCGTGGAAATCTCCGGCGTGGAAGATCGGTTCAACGCC
TCCCTGGGCACATACCACGATCTGCTGAAAATTATCAAGGACAAGGACTTCCTGGACAATGAGGAAAACG
AGGACATTCTGGAAGATATCGTGCTGACCCTGACACTGTTTGAGGACAGAGAGATGATCGAGGAACGGCT
GAAAACCTATGCCCACCTGTTCGACGACAAAGTGATGAAGCAGCTGAAGCGGCGGAGATACACCGGCTGG
GGCAGGCTGAGCCGGAAGCTGATCAACGGCATCCGGGACAAGCAGTCCGGCAAGACAATCCTGGATTTCC
TGAAGTCCGACGGCTTCGCCAACAGAAACTTCATGCAGCTGATCCACGACGACAGCCTGACCTTTAAAGA
GGACATCCAGAAAGCCCAGGTGTCCGGCCAGGGCGATAGCCTGCACGAGCACATTGCCAATCTGGCCGGC
AGCCCCGCCATTAAGAAGGGCATCCTGCAGACAGTGAAGGTGGTGGACGAGCTCGTGAAAGTGATGGGCC
GGCACAAGCCCGAGAACATCGTGATCGAAATGGCCAGAGAGAACCAGACCACCCAGAAGGGACAGAAGAA
CAGCCGCGAGAGAATGAAGCGGATCGAAGAGGGCATCAAAGAGCTGGGCAGCCAGATCCTGAAAGAACAC
CCCGTGGAAAACACCCAGCTGCAGAACGAGAAGCTGTACCTGTACTACCTGCAGAATGGGCGGGATATGT
ACGTGGACCAGGAACTGGACATCAACCGGCTGTCCGACTACGATGTGGACCATATCGTGCCTCAGAGCTT
TCTGAAGGACGACTCCATCGACAACAAGGTGCTGACCAGAAGCGACAAGAACCGGGGCAAGAGCGACAAC
GTGCCCTCCGAAGAGGTCGTGAAGAAGATGAAGAACTACTGGCGGCAGCTGCTGAACGCCAAGCTGATTA
CCCAGAGAAAGTTCGACAATCTGACCAAGGCCGAGAGAGGCGGCCTGAGCGAACTGGATAAGGCCGGCTT
CATCAAGAGACAGCTGGTGGAAACCCGGCAGATCACAAAGCACGTGGCACAGATCCTGGACTCCCGGATG
AACACTAAGTACGACGAGAATGACAAGCTGATCCGGGAAGTGAAAGTGATCACCCTGAAGTCCAAGCTGG
TGTCCGATTTCCGGAAGGATTTCCAGTTTTACAAAGTGCGCGAGATCAACAACTACCACCACGCCCACGA
CGCCTACCTAAACGCCGTCGTGGGAACCGCCCTGATCAAAAAGTACCCTAAGCTGGAAAGCGAGTTCGTG
TACGGCGACTACAAGGTGTACGACGTGCGGAAGATGATCGCCAAGAGCGAGCAGGAAATCGGCAAGGCTA
CCGCCAAGTACTTCTTCTACAGCAACATCATGAACTTTTTCAAGACCGAGATTACCCTGGCCAACGGCGA
GATCCGGAAGCGGCCTCTGATCGAGACAAACGGCGAAACCGGGGAGATCGTGTGGGATAAGGGCCGGGAT
TTTGCCACCGTGCGGAAAGTGCTGAGCATGCCCCAAGTGAATATCGTGAAAAAGACCGAGGTGCAGACAG
GCGGCTTCAGCAAAGAGTCTATCAGGCCCAAGAGGAACAGCGATAAGCTGATCGCCAGAAAGAAGGACTG
GGACCCTAAGAAGTACGGCGGCTTCGTGAGCCCCACCGTGGCCTATTCTGTGCTGGTGGTGGCCAAAGTG
GAAAAGGGCAAGTCCAAGAAACTGAAGAGTGTGAAAGAGCTGCTGGGGATCACCATCATGGAAAGAAGCA
GCTTCGAGAAGAATCCCATCGACTTTCTGGAAGCCAAGGGCTACAAAGAAGTGAAAAAGGACCTGATCAT
CAAGCTGCCTAAGTACTCCCTGTTCGAGCTGGAAAACGGCCGGAAGAGAATGCTGGCCTCTGCCAGGTTC
CTGCAGAAGGGAAACGAACTGGCCCTGCCCTCCAAATATGTGAACTTCCTGTACCTGGCCAGCCACTATG
AGAAGCTGAAGGGCTCCCCCGAGGATAATGAGCAGAAACAGCTGTTTGTGGAACAGCACAAGCACTACCT
GGACGAGATCATCGAGCAGATCAGCGAGTTCTCCAAGAGAGTGATCCTGGCCGACGCTAATCTGGACAAA
GTGCTGTCCGCCTACAACAAGCACCGGGATAAGCCCATCAGAGAGCAGGCCGAGAATATCATCCACCTGT
TTACCCTGACCAATCTGGGAGCCCCTAGGGCCTTCAAGTACTTTGACACCACCATCGACCGGAAGGTGTA
CAGGAGCACCAAAGAGGTGCTGGACGCCACCCTGATCCACCAGAGCATCACCGGCCTGTACGAGACACGG
ATCGACCTGTCTCAGCTGGGAGGCGACAGCGGAGGATCCCCCAAGAAGAAGAGGAAAGTCTAACCGGTCA
TCATCACCATCACCATTGAGTTTAAACCCGCTGATCAGCCTCGACTGTGCCTTCTAGTTGCCAGCCATCT
GTTGTTTGCCCCTCCCCCGTGCCTTCCTTGACCCTGGAAGGTGCCACTCCCACTGTCCTTTCCTAATAAA
ATGAGGAAATTGCATCGCATTGTCTGAGTAGGTGTCATTCTATTCTGGGGGGTGGGGTGGGGCAGGACAG
CAAGGGGGAGGATTGGGAAGACAATAGCAGGCATGCTGGGGATGCGGTGGGCTCTATGGCTTCTGAGGCG
GAAAGAACCAGCTGGGGCTCGATACCGTCGACCTCTAGCTAGAGCTTGGCGTAATCATGGTCATAGCTGT
TTCCTGTGTGAAATTGTTATCCGCTCACAATTCCACACAACATACGAGCCGGAAGCATAAAGTGTAAAGC
CTAGGGTGCCTAATGAGTGAGCTAACTCACATTAATTGCGTTGCGCTCACTGCCCGCTTTCCAGTCGGGA
AACCTGTCGTGCCAGCTGCATTAATGAATCGGCCAACGCGCGGGGAGAGGCGGTTTGCGTATTGGGCGCT
CTTCCGCTTCCTCGCTCACTGACTCGCTGCGCTCGGTCGTTCGGCTGCGGCGAGCGGTATCAGCTCACTC
AAAGGCGGTAATACGGTTATCCACAGAATCAGGGGATAACGCAGGAAAGAACATGTGAGCAAAAGGCCAG
CAAAAGGCCAGGAACCGTAAAAAGGCCGCGTTGCTGGCGTTTTTCCATAGGCTCCGCCCCCCTGACGAGC
ATCACAAAAATCGACGCTCAAGTCAGAGGTGGCGAAACCCGACAGGACTATAAAGATACCAGGCGTTTCC
CCCTGGAAGCTCCCTCGTGCGCTCTCCTGTTCCGACCCTGCCGCTTACCGGATACCTGTCCGCCTTTCTC
CCTTCGGGAAGCGTGGCGCTTTCTCATAGCTCACGCTGTAGGTATCTCAGTTCGGTGTAGGTCGTTCGCT
CCAAGCTGGGCTGTGTGCACGAACCCCCCGTTCAGCCCGACCGCTGCGCCTTATCCGGTAACTATCGTCT
TGAGTCCAACCCGGTAAGACACGACTTATCGCCACTGGCAGCAGCCACTGGTAACAGGATTAGCAGAGCG
AGGTATGTAGGCGGTGCTACAGAGTTCTTGAAGTGGTGGCCTAACTACGGCTACACTAGAAGAACAGTAT
TTGGTATCTGCGCTCTGCTGAAGCCAGTTACCTTCGGAAAAAGAGTTGGTAGCTCTTGATCCGGCAAACA
AACCACCGCTGGTAGCGGTGGTTTTTTTGTTTGCAAGCAGCAGATTACGCGCAGAAAAAAAGGATCTCAA
GAAGATCCTTTGATCTTTTCTACGGGGTCTGACGCTCAGTGGAACGAAAACTCACGTTAAGGGATTTTGG
TCATGAGATTATCAAAAAGGATCTTCACCTAGATCCTTTTAAATTAAAAATGAAGTTTTAAATCAATCTA
AAGTATATATGAGTAAACTTGGTCTGACAGTTACCAATGCTTAATCAGTGAGGCACCTATCTCAGCGATC
TGTCTATTTCGTTCATCCATAGTTGCCTGACTCCCCGTCGTGTAGATAACTACGATACGGGAGGGCTTAC
CATCTGGCCCCAGTGCTGCAATGATACCGCGAGACCCACGCTCACCGGCTCCAGATTTATCAGCAATAAA
CCAGCCAGCCGGAAGGGCCGAGCGCAGAAGTGGTCCTGCAACTTTATCCGCCTCCATCCAGTCTATTAAT
TGTTGCCGGGAAGCTAGAGTAAGTAGTTCGCCAGTTAATAGTTTGCGCAACGTTGTTGCCATTGCTACAG
GCATCGTGGTGTCACGCTCGTCGTTTGGTATGGCTTCATTCAGCTCCGGTTCCCAACGATCAAGGCGAGT
TACATGATCCCCCATGTTGTGCAAAAAAGCGGTTAGCTCCTTCGGTCCTCCGATCGTTGTCAGAAGTAAG
TTGGCCGCAGTGTTATCACTCATGGTTATGGCAGCACTGCATAATTCTCTTACTGTCATGCCATCCGTAA
GATGCTTTTCTGTGACTGGTGAGTACTCAACCAAGTCATTCTGAGAATAGTGTATGCGGCGACCGAGTTG
CTCTTGCCCGGCGTCAATACGGGATAATACCGCGCCACATAGCAGAACTTTAAAAGTGCTCATCATTGGA
AAACGTTCTTCGGGGCGAAAACTCTCAAGGATCTTACCGCTGTTGAGATCCAGTTCGATGTAACCCACTC
GTGCACCCAACTGATCTTCAGCATCTTTTACTTTCACCAGCGTTTCTGGGTGAGCAAAAACAGGAAGGCA
AAATGCCGCAAAAAAGGGAATAAGGGCGACACGGAAATGTTGAATACTCATACTCTTCCTTTTTCAATAT
TATTGAAGCATTTATCAGGGTTATTGTCTCATGAGCGGATACATATTTGAATGTATTTAGAAAAATAAAC
AAATAGGGGTTCCGCGCACATTTCCCCGAAAAGTGCCACCTGACGTCGACGGATCGGGAGATCGATCTCC
CGATCCCCTAGGGTCGACTCTCAGTACAATCTGCTCTGATGCCGCATAGTTAAGCCAGTATCTGCTCCCT
GCTTGTGTGTTGGAGGTCGCTGAGTAGTGCGCGAGCAAAATTTAAGCTACAACAAGGCAAGGCTTGACCG
ACAATTGCATGAAGAATCTGCTTAGGGTTAGGCGTTTTGCGCTGCTTCGCGATGTACGGGCCAGATATAC
GCGTT
